>Addgene plasmid #65617 | pFLIP42 | depositor full sequence | sequence record 111419 | pFLIP42 sequence 6166 bps
ATCTCGATCCCGCGAAATTAATACGACTCACTATAGGGAGACCACAACGGTTTCCCTCTAGAAATAATTT
TGTTTAACTTTAAGAAGGAGATATACATATGCGGGGTTCTCATCATCATCATCATCATGGTATGGCTAGC
ATGACTGGTGGACAGCAAATGGGTCGGGATCTGTACGACGATGACGATAAGGATCCGGGCCTCGAGGTGA
GCAAGGGCGAGGAGCTGTTCACCGGGGTGGTGCCCATCCTGGTCGAGCTGGACGGCGACGTAAACGGCCA
CAAGTTCAGCGTGTCCGGCGAGGGCGAGGGCGATGCCACCTACGGCAAGCTGACCCTGAAGTTCATCTGC
ACCACCGGCAAGCTGCCCGTGCCCTGGCCCACCCTCGTGACCACCTTCGGCTACGGCCTGATGTGCTTCG
CCCGCTACCCCGACCACATGAAGCAGCACGACTTCTTCAAGTCCGCCATGCCCGAAGGCTACGTCCAGGA
GCGCACCATCTTCTTCAAGGACGACGGCAACTACAAGACCCGCGCCGAGGTGAAGTTCGAGGGCGACACC
CTGGTGAACCGCATCGAGCTGAAGGGCATCGACTTCAAGGAGGACGGCAACATCCTGGGGCACAAGCTTG
AGTACAACTACAACAGCCACAACGTCTATATCATGGCCGACAAGCAGAAGAACGGCATCAAGGTGAACTT
CAAGATCCGCCACAACATCGAGGACGGCAGCGTGCAGCTCGCCGACCACTACCAGCAGAACACCCCCATC
GGCGACGGCCCCGTGCTGCTGCCCGACAACCACTACCTGAGCTACCAGTCCGCCCTGAGCAAAGACCCCA
ACGAGAAGCGCGATCACATGGTCCTGCTGGAGTTCGTGACCGCCGCCGGGATCACTCTCGGCATGGACGA
GCTGTACAAGGGTACCGATATCACAAGTTTGTACAAAAAAGCTGAACGAGAAACGTAAAATGATATAAAT
ATCAATATATTAAATTAGATTTTGCATAAAAAACAGACTACATAATACTGTAAAACACAACATATCCAGT
CACTATGGCGGCCGCATTAGGCACCCCAGGCTTTACACTTTATGCTTCCGGCTCGTATAATGTGTGGATT
TTGAGTTAGGATCCGTCGAGATTTTCAGGAGCTAAGGAAGCTAAAATGGAGAAAAAAATCACTGGATATA
CCACCGTTGATATATCCCAATGGCATCGTAAAGAACATTTTGAGGCATTTCAGTCAGTTGCTCAATGTAC
CTATAACCAGACCGTTCAGCTGGATATTACGGCCTTTTTAAAGACCGTAAAGAAAAATAAGCACAAGTTT
TATCCGGCCTTTATTCACATTCTTGCCCGCCTGATGAATGCTCATCCGGAATTCCGTATGGCAATGAAAG
ACGGTGAGCTGGTGATATGGGATAGTGTTCACCCTTGTTACACCGTTTTCCATGAGCAAACTGAAACGTT
TTCATCGCTCTGGAGTGAATACCACGACGATTTCCGGCAGTTTCTACACATATATTCGCAAGATGTGGCG
TGTTACGGTGAAAACCTGGCCTATTTCCCTAAAGGGTTTATTGAGAATATGTTTTTCGTCTCAGCCAATC
CCTGGGTGAGTTTCACCAGTTTTGATTTAAACGTGGCCAATATGGACAACTTCTTCGCCCCCGTTTTCAC
CATGGGCAAATATTATACGCAAGGCGACAAGGTGCTGATGCCGCTGGCGATTCAGGTTCATCATGCCGTT
TGTGATGGGCTTCCATGTCGGCAGAATGCTTAATGAATTACACAGTACTGCGATGAGTGGCAGGGCGGGG
CGTAAACGCGTGGATCCGGCTTACTAAAAGCCAGATAACAGTATGCGTATTTGCGCGCTGATTTTTGCGG
TATAAGAATATATACTGATATGTATACCCGAAGTATGTCAAAAAGAGGTATGCTATGAAGCAGCGTATTA
CAGTGACAGTTGACAGCGACAGCTATCAGTTGCTCAAGGCATATATGATGTCAATATCTCCGGTCTGGTA
AGCACAACCATGCAGAATGAAGCCCGTCGTCTGCGTGCCGAACGCTGGAAAGCGGAAAATCAGGAAGGGA
TGGCTGAGGTCGCCCGGTTTATTGAAATGAACGGCTCTTTTGCTGACGAGAACAGGGGCTGGTGAAATGC
AGTTTAAGGTTTACACCTATAAAACTTTTGCTGACGAGAACAGGGGCTGGTGAAATGCAGTTTAAGGTTT
ACACCTATAAAAGAGAGAGCCGTTATCGTCTGTTTGTGGATGTACAGAGTGATATTATTGACACGCCCGG
GCGACGGATGGTGATCCCCCTGGCCAGTGCACGTCTGCTGTCAGATAAAGTCTCCCGTGAACTTTACCCG
GTGGTGCATATCGGGGATGAAAGCTGGCGCATGATGACCACCGATATGGCCAGTGTGCCGGTCTCCGTTA
TCGGGGAAGAAGTGGCTGATCTCAGCCACCGCGAAAATGACATCAAAAACGCCATTAACCTGATGTTCTG
GGGAATATAAATGTCAGGCTCCCTTATACACAGCCAGTCTGCAGGTCGACCATAGTGACTGGATATGTTG
TGTTTTACAGTATTATGTAGTCTGTTTTTTATGCAAAATCTAATTTAATATATTGATATTTATATCATTT
TACGTTTCTCGTTCAGCTTTCTTGTACAAAGTGGTGATATCGACTAGTGTGAGCAAGGGCGAGGAGCTGT
TCACCGGGGTGGTGCCCATCCTGGTCGAGCTGGACGGCGACGTAAACGGCCACAAGTTCAGCGTGTCCGG
CGAGGGCGAGGGCGATGCCACCTACGGCAAGCTGACCCTGAAGTTCATCTGCACCACCGGTAAGCTGCCC
GTGCCCTGGCCCACCCTCGTGACCACCCTGACCTGGGGCGTGCAGTGCTTCGCCCGCTACCCCGACCACA
TGAAGCAGCACGACTTCTTCAAGTCCGCCATGCCCGAAGGCTACGTCCAGGAGCGCACCATCTTCTTCAA
GGACGACGGCAACTACAAGACCCGCGCCGAGGTGAAGTTCGAGGGCGACACCCTGGTGAACCGCATCGAG
CTGAAGGGCATCGACTTCAAGGAGGACGGCAACATCCTGGGGCACAAGCTGGAGTACAACGCCATCAGCG
ACAACGTCTATATCACCGCCGACAAGCAGAAGAACGGCATCAAGGCCAACTTCAAGATCCGCCACAACAT
CGAGGACGGCAGCGTGCAGCTCGCCGACCACTACCAGCAGAACACCCCCATCGGCGACGGCCCCGTGCTG
CTGCCCGACAACCACTACCTGAGCACCCAGTCCAAGCTGAGCAAAGACCCCAACGAGAAGCGCGATCACA
TGGTCCTGCTGGAGTTCGTGACCGCCGCCGGGATCACTCTCGGCATGGACGAGCTGTACAAGGAACAAAA
ATTGATAAGTGAGGAAGATTTATAAGGGCCCGATCCGGCTGCTAACAAAGCCCGAAAGGAAGCTGAGTTG
GCTGCTGCCACCGCTGAGCAATAACTAGCATAACCCCTTGGGGCCTCTAAACGGGTCTTGAGGGGTTTTT
TGCTGAAAGGAGGAACTATATCCGGATCTGGCGTAATAGCGAAGAGGCCCGCACCGATCGCCCTTCCCAA
CAGTTGCGCAGCCTGAATGGCGAATGGG
[124 nt withheld, positions 3669-3792]
C
[56 nt withheld, positions 3794-3849]
AGCTTTACGGCACCTCGACCG
[64 nt withheld, positions 3871-3934]
CCTTTGACGTTGGAGTCCACGTTCTTT
[37 nt withheld, positions 3962-3998]
ACCCTATCGCGGTCTATTCTTTTGATTTATAAGGGATTTTGCCGATTTCGGCCTATTGGTTAAAAAATGA
GCTGATTTAACAAATATTTAACGCGAATTTTAACAAAATATTAACGTTTACAATTTCGCCTGATGCGGTA
TTTTCTCCTTACGCATCTGTGCGGTATTTCACACCGCATACAGGTGGCACTTTTCGGGGAAATGTGCGCG
GAACCCCTATTTGTTTATTTTTCTAAATACATTCAAATATGTATCCGCTCATGAGACAATAACCCTGATA
AATGCTTCAATAATATTGAAAAAGGAAGAGTATGAGTATTCAACATTTCCGTGTCGCCCTTATTCCCTTT
TTTGCGGCATTTTGCCTTCCTGTTTTTGCTCACCCAGAAACGCTGGTGAAAGTAAAAGATGCTGAAGATC
AGTTGGGTGCACGAGTGGGTTACATCGAACTGGATCTCAACAGCGGTAAGATCCTTGAGAGTTTTCGCCC
CGAAGAACGTTTTCCAATGATGAGCACTTTTAAAGTTCTGCTATGTGATACACTATTATCCCGTATTGAC
GCCGGGCAAGAGCAACTCGGTCGCCGCATACACTATTCTCAGAATGACTTGGTTGAGTACTCACCAGTCA
CAGAAAAGCATCTTACGGATGGCATGACAGTAAGAGAATTATGCAGTGCTGCCATAACCATGAGTGATAA
CACTGCGGCCAACTTACTTCTGACAACGATCGGAGGACCGAAGGAGCTAACCGCTTTTTTGCACAACATG
GGGGATCATGTAACTCGCCTTGATCGTTGGGAACCGGAGCTGAATGAAGCCATACCAAACGACGAGAGTG
ACACCACGATGCCTGTAGCAATGCCAACAACGTTGCGCAAACTATTAACTGGCGAACTACTTACTCTAGC
TTCCCGGCAACAATTAATAGACTGAATGGAGGCGGATAAAGTTGCAGGACCACTTCTGCGCTCGGCCCTT
CCGGCTGGCTGGTTTATTGCTGATAAATCTGGAGCCGGTGAGCGTGGGTCTCGCGGTATCATTGCAGCAC
TGGGGCCAGATGGTAAGCGCTCCCGTATCGTAGTTATCTACACGACGGGGAGTCAGGCAACTATGGATGA
ACGAAATAGACAGATCGCTGAGATAGGTGCCTCACTGATTAAGCATTGGTAACTGTCAGACCAAGTTTAC
TCATATATACTTTAGATTGATTTAAAACTTCATTTTTAATTTAAAAGGATCTAGGTGAAGATCCTTTTTG
ATAATCTCATGACCAAAATCCCTTAACGTGAGTTTTCGTTCCACTGAGCGTCAGACCCCGTAGAAAAGAT
CAAAGGATCTTCTTGAGATCCTTTTTTTCTGCGCGTAATCTGCTGCTTGCAAACAAAAAAACCACCGCTA
CCAGCGGTGGTTTGTTTGCCGGATCAAGAGCTACCAACTCTTTTTCCGAAGGTAACTGGCTTCAGCAGAG
CGCAGATACCAAATACTGTCCTTCTAGTGTAGCCGTAGTTAGGCCACCACTTCAAGAACTCTGTAGCACC
GCCTACATACCTCGCTCTGCTAATCCTGTTACCAGTGGCTGCTGCCAGTGGCGATAAGTCGTGTCTTACC
GGGTTGGACTCAAGACGATAGTTACCGGATAAGGCGCAGCGGTCGGGCTGAACGGGGGGTTCGTGCACAC
AGCCCAGCTTGGAGCGAACGACCTACACCGAACTGAGATACCTACAGCGTGAGCTATGAGAAAGCGCCAC
GCTTCCCGAAGGGAGAAAGGCGGACAGGTATCCGGTAAGCGGCAGGGTCGGAACAGGAGAGCGCACGAGG
GAGCTTCCAGGGGGAAACGCCTGGTATCTTTATAGTCCTGTCGGGTTTCGCCACCTCTGACTTGAGCGTC
GATTTTTGTGATGCTCGTCAGGGGGGCGGAGCCTATGGAAAAACGCCAGCAACGCGGCCTTTTTACGGTT
CCTGGGCTTTTGCTGGCCTTTTGCTCACATGTTCTTTCCTGCGTTATCCCCTGATTCTGTGGATAACCGT
ATTACCGCCTTTGAGTGAGCTGATACCGCTCGCCGCAGCCGAACGACCGAGCGCAGCGAGTCAGTGAGCG
AGGAAGCGGAAGAGCGCCCAATACGCAAACCGCCTCTCCCCGCGCGTTGGCCGATTCATTAATGCAGG
Features (pLannotate 1.2.2; 24 found; start..end, strand, type, name):
     19..37      +  promoter       T7 promoter: promoter for bacteriophage T7 RNA polymerase
     69..91      +  RBS            RBS: efficient ribosome binding site from bacteriophage T7 gene 10 (Olins and Rangwala, 1989)
    111..131     +  CDS            capTEV™ (fragment): composite tag for in vivo biotinylation, TEV protease cleavage, and 6xHis tagging
    132..164     +  CDS            T7 tag (gene 10 leader): leader peptide from bacteriophage T7 gene 10 promotes efficient translation in E. coli
    168..191     +  CDS            Xpress™ tag: Xpress™ epitope tag, including an enterokinase recognition and cleavage site
    206..920     +  CDS            Citrine (fragment): enhanced variant of YFP (Heikal et al., 2001) mammalian codon-optimized
    933..1057    +  protein_bind   attR1: mutant version of attR; recombination site for the Gateway® LR reaction LR Clonase™
   1082..1112    +  promoter       lac UV5 promoter: E. coli lac promoter with an "up" mutation
   1136..1165    +  promoter       cat promoter (fragment): promoter of the E. coli cat gene encoding chloramphenicol acetyltransferase
   1166..1847    +  CDS            CmR (fragment): chloramphenicol acetyltransferase confers resistance to chloramphenicol
   2004..2162    +  CDS            ccdA (fragment): CCDA_ECO57 - Also known as H, letA. Experimental evidence at protein level: Swiss-Prot protein existence level 1. Antitoxin component of a type II toxin-antitoxin (TA) system which inhibits the post-segregational killing (PSK) of plasmid-free cells, also referred to as a plasmid addiction system. Binds to and blocks the activity of CcdB; will also remove bound CcdB protein from the CcdB-GyrA complex by forming a CcdA-CcdB complex, a process termed rejuvenation. Functions as a transcriptional corepressor for the ccdAB operon, repression also requires CcdB (By similarity). From Escherichia coli
   2167..2194    +  CDS            ccdB (fragment): CcdB, a bacterial toxin that poisons DNA gyrase; ccdB; Plasmids containing the ccdB gene cannot be propagated in standard E. coli strains.
   2225..2527    +  CDS            ccdB: CCDB_ECOLI - Also known as G, letB, letD. Experimental evidence at protein level: Swiss-Prot protein existence level 1. Toxic component of a type II toxin-antitoxin (TA) system, functioning in plasmid maintainence. Responsible for the post- segregational killing (PSK) of plasmid-free cells, also referred to as a plasmid addiction system. Half-life of over 2 hours. Cell killing by CcdB is accompanied by filamentation, defects in chromosome and plasmid segregation, defects in cell division, formation of anucleate cells, decreased DNA synthesis and plasmid loss. Interferes with the activity of DN
   2571..2695    -  protein_bind   attR2: mutant version of attR; recombination site for the Gateway® LR reaction LR Clonase™
   2709..3422    +  CDS            mCerulean: mCerulean is a basic (constitutively fluorescent) cyan fluorescent protein published in 2005, derived from Aequorea victoria. It is reported to be a very rapidly-maturing monomer.
   3468..3517    +  CDS            SET1 (fragment): solubility-enhancement tag derived from T7 phage gene 10B
   3525..3572    +  terminator     T7 terminator: transcription terminator for bacteriophage T7 RNA polymerase
   3598..3664    +  CDS            lacZα (fragment): LacZα fragment of β-galactosidase; lacZ fragment
   3669..4124    +  rep_origin     f1 ori (sequence partly withheld): f1 bacteriophage origin of replication; arrow indicates direction of (+) strand synthesis
   4127..4178    -  misc_feature   bom (fragment): basis of mobility region from pBR322
   4205..4309    +  promoter       AmpR promoter: bla
   4310..5170    +  CDS            AmpR: β-lactamase; bla; confers resistance to ampicillin, carbenicillin, and related antibiotics
   5341..5929    +  rep_origin     ori: high-copy-number ColE1/pMB1/pBR322/pUC origin of replication
   6112..6165    +  CDS            lacI (fragment): lac repressor; lacI; The lac repressor binds to the lac operator to inhibit transcription in E. coli. This inhibition can be relieved by adding lactose or isopropyl-β-D-thiogalactopyranoside (IPTG).
