[The description below was written by a language model from this plasmid's Addgene catalogue record and pLannotate feature annotations shown in this document.]
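Description:
pFLIP42 is an empty Gateway destination vector for building and expressing FRET biosensors in E. coli, built on the pRSET-B bacterial expression backbone. It is maintained at high copy from a ColE1/pUC-type origin and also carries an f1 origin. Selection uses ampicillin (β-lactamase on the backbone) together with chloramphenicol, the latter encoded within the Gateway cassette. Because the cassette contains the gyrase toxin gene ccdB, the unrecombined plasmid must be propagated in a ccdB-tolerant strain.

Expression is driven by a T7 promoter with the phage gene 10 ribosome binding site and ends at a T7 terminator, so it requires a host supplying T7 RNA polymerase. The reading frame begins with the pRSET leader (6xHis, T7 gene 10 leader and an Xpress epitope with an enterokinase site), followed by the yellow fluorescent protein Citrine, then attR1, the CmR/ccdB selection cassette, attR2, and the cyan fluorescent protein mCerulean. The catalogue entry lists a C-terminal cMyc tag, which the automated feature table does not annotate separately. In an LR recombination with an entry clone, the CmR/ccdB segment is replaced by a ligand-binding domain of interest. This yields a Citrine–domain–mCerulean fusion in which ligand-induced conformational changes can alter energy transfer between the cyan donor and yellow acceptor. Loss of ccdB provides counter-selection for recombinants in standard strains.

The His tag allows purification of candidate sensors for in vitro characterisation. The vector comes from work developing genetically encoded FRET sensors for abscisic acid. Short annotated fragments such as lacZα, lacI, bom and SET1 are probably backbone remnants or partial matches rather than functional elements.
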