Addgene plasmid #65617: pFLIP42
Purpose: (Empty Backbone) FRET biosensor Destination vector for E. coli expression. Encodes a FRET pair for fusion with ligand binding domain of interest.
Depositing lab: Wolf Frommer. Depositing organization: Carnegie Institution for Science. Publication: Abscisic acid dynamics in roots detected with genetically encoded FRET sensors. Jones AM, Danielson JA, Manojkumar SN, Lanquar V, Grossmann G, Frommer WB. eLife. 2014 Apr 15;3:e01741. doi: 10.7554/eLife.01741. PubMed 24737862.
Backbone
  Vector backbone: pRSET-B
  Backbone manufacturer: Invitrogen
  Backbone size (bp): 2850
  Modifications to backbone: None
  Vector type: Bacterial Expression
  Promoter: T7 promoter
  Tag / fusion protein: 6His-Cit-attR1 (N terminal on backbone); attR2-mCer-cMyc (C terminal on backbone)
Growth in bacteria
  Bacterial resistance: Chloramphenicol and Ampicillin, 25 & 100 μg/mL
  Growth temperature: 37°C
  Growth strain: ccdB Survival
  Copy number: High Copy
Gene/Insert
  Cloning method: Gateway Cloning
  Sequencing primers: 5′ ACAAGTTTGTACAAAAAAGCA; 3′ ACCACTTTGTACAAGAAAGCTG
Terms and licenses: Academic/Nonprofit Terms; Industry Terms: Not Available to Industry
How to cite: pFLIP42 was a gift from Wolf Frommer (Addgene plasmid # 65617 ; http://n2t.net/addgene:65617 ; RRID:Addgene_65617)
