>Addgene plasmid #65617 | pFLIP42 | addgene partial sequence | sequence record 116333 | T7term 5'-GCTAGTTATTGCTCAGCGG-3'
TTGTTAGCAGCCGGATCGGGCCCTTATAAATCTTCCTCACTTATCAATTTTTGTTCCTTGTACAGCTCGT
CCATGCCGAGAGTGATCCCGGCGGCGGTCACGAACTCCAGCAGGACCATGTGATCGCGCTTCTCGTTGGG
GTCTTTGCTCAGCTTGGACTGGGTGCTCAGGTAGTGGTTGTCGGGCAGCAGCACGGGGCCGTCGCCGATG
GGGGTGTTCTGCTGGTAGTGGTCGGCGAGCTGCACGCTGCCGTCCTCGATGTTGTGGCGGATCTTGAAGT
TGGCCTTGATGCCGTTCTTCTGCTTGTCGGCGGTGATATAGACGTTGTCGCTGATGGCGTTGTACTCCAG
CTTGTGCCCCAGGATGTTGCCGTCCTCCTTGAAGTCGATGCCCTTCAGCTCGATGCGGTTCACCAGGGTG
TCGCCCTCGAACTTCACCTCGGCGCGGGTCTTGTAGTTGCCGTCGTCCTTGAAGAAGATGGTGCGCTCCT
GGACGTAGCCTTCGGGCATGGCGGACTTGAAGAAGTCGTGCTGCTTCATGTGGTCGGGGTAGCGGGCGAA
GCACTGCACGCCCCAGGTCAGGGTGGTCACGAGGGTGGGCCAGGGCACGGGCAGCTTGCCGGTGGTGCAG
ATGAACTTCAGGGTCAGCTTGCCGTAGGTGGCATCGCCCTCGCCCTCGCCGGACACGCTGAACTTGTGGC
CGTTTACGTCGCCGTCCAGCTCGACCAGGATGGGCACCACCCCGGTGAACAGCTCCTCGCCCTTGCTCAC
ACTAGTCGATATCACCACTTTGTACAAGAA
