>Addgene plasmid #65617 | pFLIP42 | addgene partial sequence | sequence record 116451 | T7 5'-TAATACGACTCACTATAGGG-3'
AGAAGGAGATATACATATGCGGGGTTCTCATCATCATCATCATCATGGTATGGCTAGCATGACTGGTGGA
CAGCAAATGGGTCGGGATCTGTACGACGATGACGATAAGGATCCGGGCCTCGAGGTGAGCAAGGGCGAGG
AGCTGTTCACCGGGGTGGTGCCCATCCTGGTCGAGCTGGACGGCGACGTAAACGGCCACAAGTTCAGCGT
GTCCGGCGAGGGCGAGGGCGATGCCACCTACGGCAAGCTGACCCTGAAGTTCATCTGCACCACCGGCAAG
CTGCCCGTGCCCTGGCCCACCCTCGTGACCACCTTCGGCTACGGCCTGATGTGCTTCGCCCGCTACCCCG
ACCACATGAAGCAGCACGACTTCTTCAAGTCCGCCATGCCCGAAGGCTACGTCCAGGAGCGCACCATCTT
CTTCAAGGACGACGGCAACTACAAGACCCGCGCCGAGGTGAAGTTCGAGGGCGACACCCTGGTGAACCGC
ATCGAGCTGAAGGGCATCGACTTCAAGGAGGACGGCAACATCCTGGGGCACAAGCTGGAGTACAACTACA
ACAGCCACAACGTCTATATCATGGCCGACAAGCAGAAGAACGGCATCAAGGTGAACTTCAAGATCCGCCA
CAACATCGAGGACGGCAGCGTGCAGCTCGCCGACCACTACCAGCAGAACACCCCCATCGGCGACGGCCCC
GTGCTGCTGCCCGACAACCACTACCTGAGCTACCAGTCCGCCCTGAGCAAAGACCCCAACGAGAAGCGCG
ATCACATGGTCC
